>Addgene plasmid #199099 | pGL2_167 | addgene full sequence | sequence record 398538 | Addgene NGS Result
GCAAGGAGTTGACATAAGCCTGTTCGGTTCGTAAACTGTAATGCAAGTAGCGTATGCGCTCACGCAACTG
GTCCAGAACCTTGACCGAACGCAGCGGTGGTAACGGCGCAGTGGCGGTTTTCATGGCTTGTTATGACTGT
TTTTTTGTACAGTCTATGCCTCGGGCATCCAAGCAGCAAGCGCGTTACGCCGTGGGTCGATGTTTGATGT
TATGGAGCAGCAACGAATGTTACGCAGCAGCAACGATGTTACGCAGCAGGGCAGTCGCCCTAAAACAAAG
TTAGGTGGCTCAAGTATGGGCATCATTCGCACATGTAGGCTCGGCCCTGACCAAGTCAAATCCATGCGGG
CTGCTCTTGATCTTTTCGGTCGTGAGTTCGGAGACGTAGCCACCTACTCCCAACATCAGCCGGACTCCGA
TTACCTCGGGAACTTGCTCCGTAGTAAGACATTCATCGCGCTTGCTGCCTTCGACCAAGAAGCGGTTGTT
GGCGCTCTCGCGGCTTACGTTCTGCCCAAGTTTGAGCAGCCGCGTAGTGAGATCTATATCTATGATCTCG
CAGTCTCCGGAGAGCACCGGAGGCAGGGCATTGCCACCGCGCTCATCAATCTCCTCAAGCATGAGGCCAA
CGCGCTTGGTGCTTATGTGATCTACGTGCAAGCAGATTACGGTGACGATCCCGCAGTGGCTCTCTATACA
AAGTTGGGCATACGGGAAGAAGTGATGCACTTTGATATCGACCCAAGTACCGCCACCTAAGCTTGAGCGC
ATGCTCGAGTACTTCGCCTGGACCATGCTCGCCGTCGTCTTCGGCTTCCTCCTCTTCGTCAACCTCGCCT
ACGTCCCCCTCGGCCACTGGGCCGAGGCCTTCGCCGGCTTCTTCAAATTTTCAGGGCTGCCGCACCCCAT
CGACTGGGGGCTCGCTATACAGGAGTTGACGGCTAGCTCAGTCCTAGGTACAGTGCTAGCTACTAGGAGG
AAAAAAATGGTGAGTAAGGGTGAAGCCGTGATTAAAGAGTTCATGCGCTTCAAAGTGCATATGGAGGGCT
CAATGAACGGCCATGAATTTGAAATTGAAGGTGAAGGAGAAGGCCGTCCGTATGAGGGCACCCAGACCGC
CAAACTGAAAGTCACAAAGGGTGGCCCGCTGCCGTTTTCGTGGGATATTTTATCCCCTCAATTCATGTAC
GGCAGCCGGGCGTTTATTAAACACCCGGCGGATATCCCGGATTACTATAAGCAATCTTTTCCAGAAGGCT
TTAAATGGGAGCGCGTGATGAATTTTGAAGACGGAGGTGCTGTTACCGTGACCCAGGACACGAGCTTAGA
AGACGGTACCTTGATCTATAAGGTAAAGCTGCGTGGTACCAATTTCCCGCCGGATGGGCCAGTTATGCAG
AAAAAGACTATGGGCTGGGAAGCATCGACGGAGCGTCTTTACCCCGAAGACGGCGTCCTGAAAGGCGATA
TTAAAATGGCCCTGCGACTGAAAGACGGCGGTCGCTACCTTGCAGATTTCAAAACAACGTATAAAGCGAA
AAAACCTGTGCAGATGCCCGGGGCGTACAACGTTGATCGCAAACTAGATATCACTTCACACAACGAAGAT
TACACGGTAGTCGAACAGTATGAACGTAGCGAGGGGCGCCATAGCACCGGAGGCATGGATGAACTCTATA
AATAAGCTTCGCTCGTGCTCGCCGCGACCTTCCTCTTCATGCACCTCTTCGGCATCGGGCTGCACAACGC
TACAGAGGAGCTTTTCCGCTGCATAACCCTGCTTCGGGGTCATTATAGCGATTTTTTCGGTATATCCATC
CTTTTTCGCACGATATACAGGATTTTGCCAAAGGGTTCGTGTAGACTTTCCTTGGTGTATCCAACGGCGT
CAGCCGGGCAGGATAGGTGAAGTAGGCCCACCCGCGAGCGGGTGTTCCTTCTTCACTGTCCCTTATTCGC
ACCTGGCGGTGCTCAACGGGAATCCTGCTCTGCGAGGCTGGCCGTACGCTAGGTATACTTGAGACCACCC
CAGGATACATAGATTACCACAACTCCGAGCCCTTCCACCTAGCGTGCTAACCACGCACGCTATTGTTGTA
TAGGCTAGGTGGAGGCTCAGTGATGATAAGTCTGCGATGGTGGATGCATGTGTCATGGTCATAGCTGTTT
CCTGTGTGAAATTGTTATCCGCTCAGAGGGCACAATCCTATTCCGCGCTATCCGACAATCTCCAAGACAT
TAGGTGGAGTTCAGTTCGGCGTATGGCATATGTCGCTGGAAAGAACATGTGAGCAAAAGGCCAGCAAAAG
GCCAGGAACCGTAAAAAGGCCGCGTTGCTGGCGTTACAGCTGGGCGCGCCCCATGTCAGCCGTTAAGTGT
TCCTGTGTCACTCAAAATTGCTTTGAGAGGCTCTAAGGGCTTCTCAGTGCGTTACATCCCTGGCTTGTTG
TCCACAACCGTTAAACCTTAAAGGCTTTAAAAGCCTTATATATTCTTTTTTTTCTTATAAAACTTAAAAC
CTTAGAGGCTATTTAAGTTGCTGATTTATATTAATTTTATTGTTCAAACATGAGAGCTTAGTACGTGAAA
CATGAGAGCTTAGTACGTTAGCCATGAGAGCTTAGTACGTTAGCCATGAGGGTTTAGTTCGTTAAACATG
AGAGCTTAGTACGTTAAACATGAGAGCTTAGTACGTGAAACATGAGAGCTTAGTACGTACTATCAACAGG
TTGAACTGCTGATCTTCAGATCGGCGCGCCGGCCGGCCGAAGATCCTTTGATCTTTTCTACGGGGTCTGA
CGCTCTATTCAACAAAGCCGCCGTCCCGTCAAGTCAGCGTAAATGGGTAGGGGGCTTCAAATCGTCCCCC
CATACGATATAAGTTGTTACTAGTGCTTGGATTCTCACCAATAAAAAACGCCCGGCGGCAACCGAGCGTT
CTGAACAAATCCAGATGGAGTTCTGAGGTCATTACTGGATCTATCAACAGGAGTCCAAGCGAGCTCGATA
TCAAATTACGCCCCGCCCTGCCACTCATCGCAGTACTGTTGTAATTCATTAAGCATTCTGCCGACATGGA
AGCCATCACAAACGGCATGATGAACCTGAATCGCCAGCGGCATCAGCACCTTGTCGCCTTGCGTATAATA
TTTGCCCATGGTGAAAACGGGGGCGAAGAAGTTGTCCATATTGGCCACGTTTAAATCAAAACTGGTGAAA
CTCACCCAGGGATTGGCTGAGACGAAAAACATATTCTCAATAAACCCTTTAGGGAAATAGGCCAGGTTTT
CACCGTAACACGCCACATCTTGCGAATATATGTGTAGAAACTGCCGGAAATCGTCGTGGTATTCACTCCA
GAGCGATGAAAACGTTTCAGTTTGCTCATGGAAAACGGTGTAACAAGGGTGAACACTATCCCATATCACC
AGCTCACCGTCTTTCATTGCCATACGAAATTCCGGATGAGCATTCATCAGGCGGGCAAGAATGTGAATAA
AGGCCGGATAAAACTTGTGCTTATTTTTCTTTACGGTCTTTAAAAAGGCCGTAATATCCAGCTGAACGGT
CTGGTTATAGGTACATTGAGCAACTGACTGAAATGCCTCAAAATGTTCTTTACGATGCCATTGGGATATA
TCAACGGTGGTATATCCAGTGATTTTTTTCTCCATTTTAGCTTCCTTAGCTCCTGAAAATCTCGATAACT
CAAAAAATACGCCCGGTAGTGATCTTATTTCATTATGGTGAAAGTTGGAACCTCTTACGTGCCGATCAAC
GTCTCATTGATACCTGAAACAAAACCCATCGTACGGCCAAGGAAGTCTCCAATAACTGTGATCCACCACA
AGCGCCAGGGTTTTCCCAGTCACGACGTTGTAAAACGACGGCCAGTCATGCATAATCCGCACGCATCTGG
AATAAGGAAGTGCCATTCCGCCTGACCTTAGCGTGCGAACAGCACGCTATTGTTGTATCATTACTCGCAT
CCATTCTCAGGCTGTCTCGTCTCGTCTCCGAGGTCTCAGGAGAATGAGTCAGGGTCACGCGTAGGACGCG
TCGAGTAGGGTAAGTTTGTGGGGTAGGGAATGTTCCGCAGCCACACGCCGTGTGAAGCTGGGGAGCGCCC
TACGGGCTTGCTCTCCGGGCTTCGCCCTGCGCGGTCGCTGCGCTCCCTTGCCAGCCCGTGGATATGTGGA
CGATGGCCGCGAGCGGCCACCGGCTGGCTCGCTTCGCTCGGCCCGTGGACAACCCTGCTGGACAAGCTGA
TGGACAGGCTGCGCCTGCCCACGAGCTTGACCACAGGGATTGCCCACCGGCTACCCAGCCTTCGACCACA
TACCCACCGGCTCCAACTGCGCGGCCTGCGGCCTTGCCCCATCAATTTTTTTAATTTTCTCTGGGGAAAA
GCCTCCGGCCTGCGGCCTGCGCGCTTCGCTTGCCGGTTGGACACCAAGTGGAAGGCGGGTCAAGGCTCGC
GCAGCGACCGCGCAGCGGCTTGGCCTTGACGCGCCTGGAACGACCCAAGCCTATGCGAGTGGGGGCAGTC
GAAGGGCGAAGCCCGCCCGCCTGCCCCCCGAGCCTCACGGCGGCGAGTGCGGGGGTTCCAAGGGGGCAGC
GCCACCTTGGGCAAGGCCGAAGGCCGCGCAGTCGATCAACAAGCCCCGGAGGGGCCACTTTTTGCCGGAG
GGGGAGCCGCGCCGAAGGCGTGGGGGAACCCCGCAGGGGTGCCCTTCTTTGGGCACCAAAGAACTAGATA
TAGGGCGAAATGCGAAAGACTTAAAAATCAACAACTTAAAAAAGGGGGGTACGCAACAGCTCATTGCGGC
ACCCCCCGCAATAGCTCATTGCGTAGGTTAAAGAAAATCTGTAATTGACTGCCACTTTTACGCAACGCAT
AATTGTTGTCGCGCTGCCGAAAAGTTGCAGCTGATTGCGCATGGTGCCGCAACCGTGCGGCACCCCTACC
GCATGGAGATAAGCATGGCCACGCAGTCCAGAGAAATCGGCATTCAAGCCAAGAACAAGCCCGGTCACTG
GGTGCAAACGGAACGCAAAGCGCATGAGGCGTGGGCCGGGCTTATTGCGAGGAAACCCACGGCGGCAATG
CTGCTGCATCACCTCGTGGCGCAGATGGGCCACCAGAACGCCGTGGTGGTCAGCCAGAAGACACTTTCCA
AGCTCATCGGACGTTCTTTGCGGACGGTCCAATACGCAGTCAAGGACTTGGTGGCCGAGCGCTGGATCTC
CGTCGTGAAGCTCAACGGCCCCGGCACCGTGTCGGCCTACGTGGTCAATGACCGCGTGGCGTGGGGCCAG
CCCCGCGACCAGTTGCGCCTGTCGGTGTTCAGTGCCGCCGTGGTGGTTGATCACGACGACCAGGACGAAT
CGCTGTTGGGGCATGGCGACCTGCGCCGCATCCCGACCCTGTATCCGGGCGAGCAGCAACTACCGACCGG
CCCCGGCGAGGAGCCGCCCAGCCAGCCCGGCATTCCGGGCATGGAACCAGACCTGCCAGCCTTGACCGAA
ACGGAGGAATGGGAACGGCGCGGGCAGCAGCGCCTGCCGATGCCCGATGAGCCGTGTTTTCTGGACGATG
GCGAGCCGTTGGAGCCGCCGACACGGGTCACGCTGCCGCGCCGGTAGCACTTGGGTTGCGCAGCAACCCG
TAAGTGCGCTGTTCCAGACTATCGGCTGTAGCCCGCTA
Features (pLannotate 1.2.2; 12 found; start..end, strand, type, name):
      9..37      +  promoter       Pc promoter: intI1 (promoter lies within the coding sequence); class 1 integron promoter
    227..760     +  CDS            GmR: gentamycin acetyltransferase; aacC1; confers resistance to gentamycin
    936..960     +  promoter       J23119(SpeI) promoter (fragment): bacterial promoter (Registry of Standard Biological Parts BBa J23119) modified to end with an SpeI site
    987..1682    +  CDS            mScarlet-I: mScarlet-I is a basic (constitutively fluorescent) red fluorescent protein published in 2016, derived from synthetic construct. It is reported to be a rapidly-maturing monomer with moderate acid sensitivity.
   1896..2004    +  oriT           oriT: incP origin of transfer
   2364..2752    -  rep_origin     R6K γ ori: γ replication origin from E. coli plasmid R6K; requires the R6K initiator protein pi for replication
   2901..2995    -  terminator     lambda t0 terminator: transcription terminator from phage lambda
   3019..3675    -  CDS            cat: CAT_ECOLX - Experimental evidence at protein level: Swiss-Prot protein existence level 1. This enzyme is an effector of chloramphenicol resistance in bacteria. From Escherichia coli. This protein is used as a marker in many commonly used cloning vectors, such as pACYC184.
   3676..3778    -  promoter       cat promoter: promoter of the E. coli cat gene encoding chloramphenicol acetyltransferase
   3853..3896    -  CDS            lacZα (fragment): LacZα fragment of β-galactosidase; lacZ fragment
   4213..4984    +  rep_origin     pBBR1 oriV: replication origin of the broad-host-range plasmid pBBR1 from Bordetella bronchiseptica; requires the pBBR1 Rep protein for replication
   4985..5647    +  CDS            pBBR1 Rep: replication protein for the broad-host-range plasmid pBBR1 from Bordetella bronchiseptica
