[The description below was written by a language model from this plasmid's Addgene catalogue record and pLannotate feature annotations shown in this document.]
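Description:
pGL2_167 is a 5.7 kb synthetic-biology "Level 2" plasmid, with no conventional parent backbone recorded, that combines a candidate broad-host-range origin of replication with selection, reporter and transfer modules. It is propagated at high copy in a pir-116 E. coli strain, because its maintenance origin is the R6K γ ori, which fires only when the π initiator protein is supplied by the host. Selection in E. coli uses chloramphenicol, through a cat gene with its native promoter followed by a lambda t0 terminator, together with gentamicin. A short lacZα fragment is also annotated, probably a remnant of the assembly scaffold, although the cloning method is listed as unknown.

The payload is the pBBR1 oriV together with its cognate Rep protein gene, derived from the broad-host-range Bordetella bronchiseptica plasmid. According to the catalogue entry it is linked to a sequencing barcode (NGS barcode 13), which the feature table does not annotate as a separate element. A gentamicin acetyltransferase gene (aacC1) downstream of the class 1 integron Pc promoter provides selection in recipient bacteria, and mScarlet-I, a rapidly maturing monomeric red fluorescent protein, lies downstream of a J23119-type constitutive promoter fragment as a visual reporter. An incP oriT allows the plasmid to be mobilised by conjugation from a suitable donor.

Since the R6K origin is inactive in hosts lacking π, persistence in a recipient depends on the pBBR1 replicon. This fits the stated context of high-throughput identification of functional origins in non-model bacteria, where the barcode would let this origin be tracked by sequencing.
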