Addgene plasmid #199099: pGL2_167
Purpose: Level 2 plasmid, barcoded ORI with gentamicin resistance cassette and mScarlet-I reporter
Depositing lab: Charlie Gilbert & Nili Ostrov & Cultivarium Tools. Depositing organization: Cultivarium, Convergent Research. Publication: A scalable framework for high-throughput identification of functional origins of replication in non-model bacteria. Gilbert C, Brumwell SL, Crits-Christoph A, Kang SC, Martin-Moldes Z, Alsharif W, Esmurria A, Nguyen M-A, Lee HH, Ostrov N. bioRxiv 2023.05.19.541510 10.1101/2023.05.19.541510.
Backbone
  Vector backbone: n/a
  Vector type: Synthetic Biology
Growth in bacteria
  Bacterial resistance: Chloramphenicol and Gentamicin, 25 & 10 μg/mL
  Growth temperature: 37°C
  Growth strain: E. coli pir-116
  Copy number: High Copy
Gene/Insert
  Gene/Insert name: pBBR1 ORI plus NGS barcode 13, gentamicin resistance cassette, mScarlet-I cassette, oriT
  Species: Synthetic
  Cloning method: Unknown
Terms and licenses: Academic/Nonprofit Terms; Industry Terms: Not Available to Industry
How to cite: pGL2_167 was a gift from Charlie Gilbert & Nili Ostrov & Cultivarium Tools (Addgene plasmid # 199099 ; http://n2t.net/addgene:199099 ; RRID:Addgene_199099)
